>Addgene plasmid #160053 | pCAG-OSF-KATNA1 V55D | addgene full sequence | sequence record 358587 | Addgene NGS Result
GTCGACATTGATTATTGACTAGTTATTAATAGTAATCAATTACGGGGTCATTAGTTCATAGCCCATATAT
GGAGTTCCGCGTTACATAACTTACGGTAAATGGCCCGCCTGGCTGACCGCCCAACGACCCCCGCCCATTG
ACGTCAATAATGACGTATGTTCCCATAGTAACGCCAATAGGGACTTTCCATTGACGTCAATGGGTGGAGT
ATTTACGGTAAACTGCCCACTTGGCAGTACATCAAGTGTATCATATGCCAAGTACGCCCCCTATTGACGT
CAATGACGGTAAATGGCCCGCCTGGCATTATGCCCAGTACATGACCTTATGGGACTTTCCTACTTGGCAG
TACATCTACGTATTAGTCATCGCTATTACCATGGTCGAGGTGAGCCCCACGTTCTGCTTCACTCTCCCCA
TCTCCCCCCCCTCCCCACCCCCAATTTTGTATTTATTTATTTTTTAATTATTTTGTGCAGCGATGGGGGC
GGGGGGGGGGGGGGGGCGCGCGCCRGGSGGGGSGGGGSGGGGSGRGGGGSGGGGSGGGGSGRGGCGGAGA
GGTGCGGCGGCAGCCAATCAGAGCGGCGCGCTCCGAAAGTTTCCTTTTATGGCGAGGCGGCGGCGGCGGC
GGCCCTATAAAAAGCGAAGCGCGCGGCGGGCGGGAGTCGCTGCGCGCTGCCTTCGCCCCGTGCCCCGCTC
CGCCGCCGCCTCGCGCCGCCCGCCCCGGCTCTGACTGACCGCGTTACTCCCACAGGTGAGCGGGCGGGAC
GGCCCTTCTCCTCCGGGCTGTAATTAGCGCTTGGTTTAATGACGGCTTGTTTCTTTTCTGTGGCTGCGTG
AAAGCCTTGAGGGGCTCCGGGAGGGCCCTTTGTGCGGGGGGAGCGGCTCGGGGGGTGCGTGCGTGTGTGT
GTGCGTGGGGAGCGCCGCGTGCGGCTCCGCGCTGCCCGGCGGCTGTGAGCGCTGCGGGCGCGGCGCGGGG
CTTTGTGCGCTCCGCAGTGTGCGCGAGGGGAGCGCGGCCGGGGGCGGTGCCCCGCGGTGCGGGGGGGGCT
GCGAGGGGAACAAAGGCTGCGTGCGGGGTGTGTGCGTGGGGGGGTGAGCAGGGGGTGTGGGCGCGTCGGT
CGGGCTGCAACCCCCCCTGCACCCCCCTCCCCGAGTTGCTGAGCACGGCCCGGCTTCGGGTGCGGGGCTC
CGTACGGGGCGTGGCGCGGGGCTCGCCGTGCCGGGCGGGGGGTGGCGGCAGGTGGGGGTGCCGGGCGGGG
CGGGGCCGCCTCGGGCCGGGGAGGGCTCGGGGGAGGGGCGCGGCGGCCCCCGGAGCGCCGGCGGCTGTCG
AGGCGCGGCGAGCCGCAGCCATTGCCTTTTATGGTAATCGTGCGAGAGGGCGCAGGGACTTCCTTTGTCC
CAAATCTGTGCGGAGCCGAAATCTGGGAGGCGCCGCCGCACCCCCTCTAGCGGGCGCGGGGCGAAGCGGT
GCGGCGCCGGCAGGAAGGAAATGGGCGGGGAGGGCCTTCGTGCGTCGCCGCGCCGCCGTCCCCTTCTCCC
TCTCCAGCCTCGGGGCTGTCCGCGGGGGGACGGCTGCCTTCGGGGGGGACGGGGCAGGGCGGGGTTCGGC
TTCTGGCGTGTGACCGGCGGCTCTAGAGCCTCTGCTAACCATGTTCATGCCTTCTTCTTTTTCCTACAGC
TCCTGGGCAACGTGCTGGTTATTGTGCTGTCTCATCATTTTGGCAAAGAATTCCTCGATCGACGGTATCG
ATGCCACCATGGCTAGCTGGAGCCACCCGCAGTTCGAGAAAGGTGGAGGTGCCCGAGGTGGATCGGGAGG
TGGATCGTGGAGCCACCCGCAGTTCGAAAAAGGATTCGATTACAAGGATGACGATGACAAGGGTACCATG
AGTCTTCTTATGATTAGTGAGAATGTAAAATTGGCTCGTGAATATGCATTGCTGGGAAACTATGACTCTG
CGATGGTCTATTATCAGGGAGTTCTTGACCAAATGAACAAGTATCTGTACTCAGTCAAAGATACATACCT
CCAGCAGAAATGGCAACAGGATTGGCAGGAAATAAATGTGGAAGCTAAACATGTTAAAGATATCATGAAA
ACACTAGAGAGCTTTAAACTGGATAGTACGCCACTCAAAGCGGCACAGCATGACCTTCCAGCTTCTGAGG
GAGAAGTCTGGTCCATGCCTGTACCTGTTGAACGAAGACCCTCACCAGGACCTAGAAAACGCCAATCTTC
TCAGTACAGTGACCCTAAATCACATGGTAATCGTCCAAGTACAACTGTCAGAGTTCACCGTTCATCTGCA
CAGAATGTTCACAATGACAGAGGGAAAGCTGTTCGTTGTCGTGAAAAGAAAGAACAGAATAAAGGAAGAG
AGGAAAAGAACAAATCACCTGCTGCAGTAACAGAACCAGAGACAAATAAATTTGATAGTACCGGATATGA
TAAAGACTTAGTAGAAGCTTTGGAAAGAGATATAATTTCCCAGAATCCCAATGTTCGATGGGATGATATC
GCTGATTTAGTAGAAGCTAAAAAGTTGCTTAAGGAAGCCGTAGTGTTACCAATGTGGATGCCCGAATTCT
TTAAGGGCATTAGGAGACCATGGAAAGGAGTACTGATGGTCGGCCCACCTGGCACGGGGAAGACGCTCCT
TGCTAAAGCAGTAGCTACAGAATGCAAGACAACATTCTTCAATGTCTCTTCATCAACTTTGACTTCCAAA
TACAGAGGAGAATCTGAGAAGCTTGTTCGTCTTCTGTTTGAAATGGCTCGATTTTATTCTCCAGCCACCA
TATTTATTGATGAGATAGACTCCATCTGTAGTCGCCGAGGGACTTCTGAAGAACATGAAGCAAGCAGAAG
GGTGAAAGCGGAGCTGCTGGTTCAGATGGATGGTGTTGGAGGTACTTCTGAAAATGATGACCCTTCCAAA
ATGGTTATGGTTCTGGCAGCTACTAATTTTCCCTGGGATATAGATGAGGCTTTAAGACGACGCCTTGAGA
AACGAATCTATATTCCTTTGCCGTCAGCAAAAGGCAGGGAGGAGCTATTACGAATAAGTCTACGTGAGTT
GGAATTGGCTGATGATGTTGACCTTGCAAGTATAGCAGAAAACATGGAAGGTTATTCAGGTGCGGACATT
ACCAACGTGTGCAGGGATGCGTCCTTGATGGCAATGAGAAGGCGCATTGAAGGTTTGACTCCAGAGGAAA
TCCGAAATCTTTCCAAAGAAGAAATGCACATGCCTACAACTATGGAGGATTTCGAGATGGCTTTAAAAAA
GGTTTCTAAGTCAGTGTCTGCTGCAGACATTGAAAGATACGAGAAATGGATATTTGAGTTTGGATCATGC
TAGCTCGAGGAATTCACTCCTCAGGTGCAGGCTGCCTATCAGAAGGTGGTGGCTGGTGTGGCCAATGCCC
TGGCTCACAAATACCACTGAGATCTTTTTCCCTCTGCCAAAAATTATGGGGACATCATGAAGCCCCTTGA
GCATCTGACTTCTGGCTAATAAAGGAAATTTATTTTCATTGCAATAGTGTGTTGGAATTTTTTGTGTCTC
TCACTCGGAAGGACATATGGGAGGGCAAATCATTTAAAACATCAGAATGAGTATTTGGTTTAGAGTTTGG
CAACATATGCCCATATGCTGGCTGCCATGAACAAAGGTTGGCTATAAAGAGGTCATCAGTATATGAAACA
GCCCCCTGCTGTCCATTCCTTATTCCATAGAAAAGCCTTGACTTGAGGTTAGATTTTTTTTATATTTTGT
TTTGTGTTATTTTTTTCTTTAACATCCCTAAAATTTTCCTTACATGTTTTACTAGCCAGATTTTTCCTCC
TCTCCTGACTACTCCCAGTCATAGCTGTCCCTCTTCTCTTATGGAGATCCCTCGACCTGCAGCCCAAGCT
TGGCGTAATCATGGTCATAGCTGTTTCCTGTGTGAAATTGTTATCCGCTCACAATTCCACACAACATACG
AGCCGGAAGCATAAAGTGTAAAGCCTGGGGTGCCTAATGAGTGAGCTAACTCACATTAATTGCGTTGCGC
TCACTGCCCGCTTTCCAGTCGGGAAACCTGTCGTGCCAGCGGATCCGCATCTCAATTAGTCAGCAACCAT
AGTCCCGCCCCTAACTCCGCCCATCCCGCCCCTAACTCCGCCCAGTTCCGCCCATTCTCCGCCCCATGGC
TGACTAATTTTTTTTATTTATGCAGAGGCCGAGGCCGCCTCGGCCTCTGAGCTATTCCAGAAGTAGTGAG
GAGGCTTTTTTGGAGGCCTAGGCTTTTGCAAAAAGCTAACTTGTTTATTGCAGCTTATAATGGTTACAAA
TAAAGCAATAGCATCACAAATTTCACAAATAAAGCATTTTTTTCACTGCATTCTAGTTGTGGTTTGTCCA
AACTCATCAATGTATCTTATCATGTCTGGATCCGCTGCATTAATGAATCGGCCAACGCGCGGGGAGAGGC
GGTTTGCGTATTGGGCGCTCTTCCGCTTCCTCGCTCACTGACTCGCTGCGCTCGGTCGTTCGGCTGCGGC
GAGCGGTATCAGCTCACTCAAAGGCGGTAATACGGTTATCCACAGAATCAGGGGATAACGCAGGAAAGAA
CATGTGAGCAAAAGGCCAGCAAAAGGCCAGGAACCGTAAAAAGGCCGCGTTGCTGGCGTTTTTCCATAGG
CTCCGCCCCCCTGACGAGCATCACAAAAATCGACGCTCAAGTCAGAGGTGGCGAAACCCGACAGGACTAT
AAAGATACCAGGCGTTTCCCCCTGGAAGCTCCCTCGTGCGCTCTCCTGTTCCGACCCTGCCGCTTACCGG
ATACCTGTCCGCCTTTCTCCCTTCGGGAAGCGTGGCGCTTTCTCATAGCTCACGCTGTAGGTATCTCAGT
TCGGTGTAGGTCGTTCGCTCCAAGCTGGGCTGTGTGCACGAACCCCCCGTTCAGCCCGACCGCTGCGCCT
TATCCGGTAACTATCGTCTTGAGTCCAACCCGGTAAGACACGACTTATCGCCACTGGCAGCAGCCACTGG
TAACAGGATTAGCAGAGCGAGGTATGTAGGCGGTGCTACAGAGTTCTTGAAGTGGTGGCCTAACTACGGC
TACACTAGAAGAACAGTATTTGGTATCTGCGCTCTGCTGAAGCCAGTTACCTTCGGAAAAAGAGTTGGTA
GCTCTTGATCCGGCAAACAAACCACCGCTGGTAGCGGTGGTTTTTTTGTTTGCAAGCAGCAGATTACGCG
CAGAAAAAAAGGATCTCAAGAAGATCCTTTGATCTTTTCTACGGGGTCTGACGCTCAGTGGAACGAAAAC
TCACGTTAAGGGATTTTGGTCATGAGATTATCAAAAAGGATCTTCACCTAGATCCTTTTAAATTAAAAAT
GAAGTTTTAAATCAATCTAAAGTATATATGAGTAAACTTGGTCTGACAGTTACCAATGCTTAATCAGTGA
GGCACCTATCTCAGCGATCTGTCTATTTCGTTCATCCATAGTTGCCTGACTCCCCGTCGTGTAGATAACT
ACGATACGGGAGGGCTTACCATCTGGCCCCAGTGCTGCAATGATACCGCGAGACCCACGCTCACCGGCTC
CAGATTTATCAGCAATAAACCAGCCAGCCGGAAGGGCCGAGCGCAGAAGTGGTCCTGCAACTTTATCCGC
CTCCATCCAGTCTATTAATTGTTGCCGGGAAGCTAGAGTAAGTAGTTCGCCAGTTAATAGTTTGCGCAAC
GTTGTTGCCATTGCTACAGGCATCGTGGTGTCACGCTCGTCGTTTGGTATGGCTTCATTCAGCTCCGGTT
CCCAACGATCAAGGCGAGTTACATGATCCCCCATGTTGTGCAAAAAAGCGGTTAGCTCCTTCGGTCCTCC
GATCGTTGTCAGAAGTAAGTTGGCCGCAGTGTTATCACTCATGGTTATGGCAGCACTGCATAATTCTCTT
ACTGTCATGCCATCCGTAAGATGCTTTTCTGTGACTGGTGAGTACTCAACCAAGTCATTCTGAGAATAGT
GTATGCGGCGACCGAGTTGCTCTTGCCCGGCGTCAATACGGGATAATACCGCGCCACATAGCAGAACTTT
AAAAGTGCTCATCATTGGAAAACGTTCTTCGGGGCGAAAACTCTCAAGGATCTTACCGCTGTTGAGATCC
AGTTCGATGTAACCCACTCGTGCACCCAACTGATCTTCAGCATCTTTTACTTTCACCAGCGTTTCTGGGT
GAGCAAAAACAGGAAGGCAAAATGCCGCAAAAAAGGGAATAAGGGCGACACGGAAATGTTGAATACTCAT
ACTCTTCCTTTTTCAATATTATTGAAGCATTTATCAGGGTTATTGTCTCATGAGCGGATACATATTTGAA
TGTATTTAGAAAAATAAACAAATAGGGGTTCCGCGCACATTTCCCCGAAAAGTGCCACCTG
Features (pLannotate 1.2.2; 21 found; start..end, strand, type, name):
      4..383     +  enhancer       CMV enhancer: human cytomegalovirus immediate early enhancer
    385..662     +  promoter       chicken β-actin promoter: No description available
    663..1679    +  intron         chimeric intron: chimera between introns from chicken β-actin and rabbit β-globin
   1677..1733    +  CDS            HBB (fragment): HBB_LEPEU - Experimental evidence at protein level: Swiss-Prot protein existence level 1. Involved in oxygen transport from the lung to the various peripheral tissues. From Lepus europaeus (European hare).
   1768..1787    +  CDS            Strep-Tag II (fragment): peptide that binds Strep-Tactin®, an engineered form of streptavidin
   1828..1850    +  CDS            Strep-Tag II (fragment): peptide that binds Strep-Tactin®, an engineered form of streptavidin
   1858..1881    +  CDS            FLAG: FLAG® epitope tag, followed by an enterokinase cleavage site
   1888..3360    +  CDS            KATNA1: KTNA1_HUMAN - Experimental evidence at protein level: Swiss-Prot protein existence level 1. Catalytic subunit of a complex which severs microtubules in an ATP-dependent manner. Microtubule severing may promote rapid reorganization of cellular microtubule arrays and the release of microtubules from the centrosome following nucleation. Microtubule release from the mitotic spindle poles may allow depolymerization of the microtubule end proximal to the spindle pole, leading to poleward microtubule flux and poleward motion of chromosome. Microtubule release within the cell body of neurons may be re
   3370..3447    +  CDS            HBB (fragment): HBB_PONPY - Experimental evidence at transcript level: Swiss-Prot protein existence level 2. Involved in oxygen transport from the lung to the various peripheral tissues. From Pongo pygmaeus (Bornean orangutan).
   3518..3573    +  polyA_signal   β-globin poly(A) signal: rabbit β-globin polyadenylation signal (Gil and Proudfoot, 1987)
   3958..3974    -  protein_bind   lac operator: The lac repressor binds to the lac operator to inhibit transcription in E. coli. This inhibition can be relieved by adding lactose or isopropyl-β-D-thiogalactopyranoside (IPTG). lac repressor encoded by lacI
   3982..4012    -  promoter       lac promoter: promoter for the E. coli lac operon
   4027..4048    -  protein_bind   CAP binding site: CAP binding activates transcription in the presence of cAMP. E. coli catabolite activator protein
   4061..4100    -  CDS            lacI (fragment): lac repressor; lacI; The lac repressor binds to the lac operator to inhibit transcription in E. coli. This inhibition can be relieved by adding lactose or isopropyl-β-D-thiogalactopyranoside (IPTG).
   4107..4129    +  promoter       SV40 promoter (fragment): SV40 enhancer and early promoter
   4153..4288    +  rep_origin     SV40 ori: SV40 origin of replication
   4308..4442    +  polyA_signal   SV40 poly(A) signal: SV40 polyadenylation signal
   4444..4498    -  CDS            lacI (fragment): lac repressor; lacI; The lac repressor binds to the lac operator to inhibit transcription in E. coli. This inhibition can be relieved by adding lactose or isopropyl-β-D-thiogalactopyranoside (IPTG).
   4681..5269    -  rep_origin     ori: high-copy-number ColE1/pMB1/pBR322/pUC origin of replication
   5440..6300    -  CDS            AmpR: β-lactamase; bla; confers resistance to ampicillin, carbenicillin, and related antibiotics
   6301..6405    -  promoter       AmpR promoter: bla
