[The description below was written by a language model from this plasmid's Addgene catalogue record and pLannotate feature annotations shown in this document.]
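Description:
pCAG-OSF-KATNA1 V55D is a 6.4 kb mammalian expression plasmid built on the pCAG-OSF backbone. It produces a point mutant of human KATNA1 (katanin p60), the catalytic subunit of the ATP-dependent microtubule-severing complex. Transcription is driven by the composite CAG promoter, annotated here as the CMV immediate-early enhancer, the chicken β-actin promoter and a chimeric chicken β-actin/rabbit β-globin intron. This arrangement gives strong, broadly active expression in transfected mammalian cells. The transcript ends at a rabbit β-globin polyadenylation signal. The short HBB "fragments" flagged on either side of the open reading frame are most likely residual β-globin exon and untranslated sequence from the CAG cassette, not expressed protein.

The coding region begins with the backbone-encoded One-Strep-Flag (OSF) tag, detected as two Strep-tag II repeats followed by a FLAG epitope. It is fused in frame to the N-terminus of KATNA1 carrying the V55D substitution. The tandem Strep tags allow affinity capture on Strep-Tactin resin, and FLAG supports immunodetection or immunoprecipitation. The record does not state the functional effect of V55D. The associated publication surveys interactions between human ESCRT-III proteins and MIT domains in cytokinetic abscission, so the construct was probably used for pulldown or localisation experiments comparing mutant and wild-type protein.

In E. coli the plasmid replicates from a high-copy ColE1/pUC-type origin and is selected with ampicillin through the bla gene and its own promoter. An SV40 origin is also present, which can allow episomal amplification in cells expressing large T antigen. The SV40 poly(A) signal and the lac promoter/operator and lacI fragments appear to be backbone remnants. No mammalian selection marker is annotated, which suits transient transfection.
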