Addgene plasmid #160053: pCAG-OSF-KATNA1 V55D
Purpose: Mammalian expression vector for KATNA1 (KATANIN-P60) V55D mutant with N-terminal One-Strep-Flag tag. Internal ID: WISP20-17.
Depositing lab: Wesley Sundquist. Depositing organization: University of Utah. Publication: Comprehensive analysis of the human ESCRT-III-MIT domain interactome reveals new cofactors for cytokinetic abscission. Wenzel DM, Mackay DR, Skalicky JJ, Paine EL, Miller MS, Ullman KS, Sundquist WI. Elife. 2022 Sep 15;11:e77779. doi: 10.7554/eLife.77779. PubMed 36107470.
Backbone
  Vector backbone: pCAG-OSF
  Vector type: Mammalian Expression
Growth in bacteria
  Bacterial resistance: Ampicillin, 100 μg/mL
  Growth temperature: 37°C
  Growth strain: DH5alpha
  Copy number: Unknown
Gene/Insert
  Gene/Insert name: KATNA1
  Species: H. sapiens (human)
  Mutation: V55D mutation
  Entrez Gene: KATNA1
  Tag / fusion protein: One-Strep-Flag (OSF) (N terminal on backbone)
Terms and licenses: Academic/Nonprofit Terms; Industry Terms: Not Available to Industry
Depositor comments: Read the preprint on bioRxiv: https://www.biorxiv.org/content/10.1101/2022.02.09.477148v1
How to cite: pCAG-OSF-KATNA1 V55D was a gift from Wesley Sundquist (Addgene plasmid # 160053 ; http://n2t.net/addgene:160053 ; RRID:Addgene_160053)
